Addgene plasmid #179222: pJH2165
Purpose: Punc-4::UNC-7-UrSL-wCherry unc-54 3' UTR C.elegans neural expression of UNC-7-wCherry
Depositing lab: Mei Zhen. Publication: An imbalancing act: gap junctions reduce the backward motor circuit activity to bias C. elegans for forward locomotion. Kawano T, Po MD, Gao S, Leung G, Ryu WS, Zhen M. Neuron. 2011 Nov 17;72(4):572-86. doi: 10.1016/j.neuron.2011.09.005. PubMed 22099460.
Backbone
  Vector backbone: pBSK
  Backbone manufacturer: stratagene
  Backbone size w/o insert (bp): 7444
  Total vector size (bp): 9013
  Vector type: Worm Expression
Growth in bacteria
  Bacterial resistance: Ampicillin, 100 μg/mL
  Growth temperature: 37°C
  Growth strain: DH5alpha
  Copy number: High Copy
Gene/Insert
  Gene/Insert name: UNC-7
  Species: C. elegans (nematode)
  Insert size (bp): 1569
  Entrez Gene: unc-7 (a.k.a. CELE_R07D5.1)
  Promoter: Punc-4
  Tag / fusion protein: wCherry (C terminal on backbone)
  Cloning method: Restriction Enzyme; 5′ cloning site XmaI (not destroyed); 3′ cloning site BlpI (not destroyed)
  Sequencing primers: 5′ ACGgatccccATGCTCGGCTCCT; 3′ TCTCGGGgatccgTCAGTCTATC
Terms and licenses: Academic/Nonprofit Terms; Industry Terms: Not Available to Industry
How to cite: pJH2165 was a gift from Mei Zhen (Addgene plasmid # 179222 ; http://n2t.net/addgene:179222 ; RRID:Addgene_179222)
