[The description below was written by a language model from this plasmid's Addgene catalogue record and pLannotate feature annotations shown in this document.]
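Description:
pJH2165 is a C. elegans expression plasmid built on a pBluescript (pBSK)-type backbone, about 9 kb in total, and maintained in E. coli as a high-copy plasmid. The feature table shows the usual bacterial components: a ColE1/pUC-type origin of replication and the β-lactamase gene with its own promoter for ampicillin selection. It also shows remnants of the lac promoter/operator region and short rop, bom and lacI fragments carried over from the cloning vector. No worm selection marker is recorded. A 17-nt hit to a baculovirus OpIE-2 promoter and a short aex-5 fragment are probably incidental annotation matches rather than functional parts.

The payload is the roughly 1.57 kb coding sequence of unc-7, which encodes a C. elegans innexin (an invertebrate gap junction subunit), cloned between XmaI and BlpI sites. It sits downstream of the unc-4 promoter, which is not annotated but presumably occupies the unlabelled region upstream of the unc-7 CDS. About 350 nt further downstream is an mCherry-type reading frame, corresponding to the worm-optimised wCherry, followed according to the record by the unc-54 3' UTR. The catalogue lists wCherry as a C-terminal tag. However, the "UrSL" element in the construct name and the gap between the two reading frames suggest an SL2 trans-splicing, operon-style spacer. In that case, the reporter would be made as a separate protein from the same transcript rather than as a fusion, though the record does not settle this point.

The stated use is neural expression of UNC-7 with a red fluorescent marker in unc-4-expressing cells, in the context of work on how gap junctions shape the C. elegans motor circuit and the bias between backward and forward locomotion.
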