Features (pLannotate 1.2.2; 13 found; start..end, strand, type, name):
    981..997     -  promoter       OpIE-2 promoter (fragment): immediate-early gene 2 from the Orgyia pseudotsugata multicapsid nucleopolyhedrovirus; strong constitutive baculovirus promoter for insect cell expression
   2743..4308    +  CDS            unc-7 (sequence withheld): UNC7_CAEEL - Also known as unc-12 From Caenorhabditis elegans.
   4661..5521    +  CDS            mCherry: mCherry is a basic (constitutively fluorescent) red fluorescent protein published in 2004, derived from Discosoma sp.. It is reported to be a very rapidly-maturing monomer with low acid sensitivity.
   6220..6372    +  CDS            aex-5 (fragment): AEX5_CAEEL - Also known as kpc-3 From Caenorhabditis elegans.
   6500..6535    +  CDS            rop (fragment): Rop protein, which maintains plasmids at low copy number; rop
   6637..6736    +  misc_feature   bom (fragment): basis of mobility region from pBR322
   6834..6938    +  promoter       AmpR promoter: bla
   6939..7799    +  CDS            AmpR: β-lactamase; bla; confers resistance to ampicillin, carbenicillin, and related antibiotics
   7970..8558    +  rep_origin     ori: high-copy-number ColE1/pMB1/pBR322/pUC origin of replication
   8741..8833    +  CDS            lacI (fragment): lac repressor; lacI; The lac repressor binds to the lac operator to inhibit transcription in E. coli. This inhibition can be relieved by adding lactose or isopropyl-β-D-thiogalactopyranoside (IPTG).
   8846..8867    +  protein_bind   CAP binding site: CAP binding activates transcription in the presence of cAMP. E. coli catabolite activator protein
   8882..8912    +  promoter       lac promoter: promoter for the E. coli lac operon
   8920..8936    +  protein_bind   lac operator: The lac repressor binds to the lac operator to inhibit transcription in E. coli. This inhibition can be relieved by adding lactose or isopropyl-β-D-thiogalactopyranoside (IPTG). lac repressor encoded by lacI
>Addgene plasmid #179222 | pJH2165 | addgene full sequence | sequence record 355457 | Addgene NGS Result
AACTATTCTCATTTAAATTTTCAGAGCTTAAAAATGGCTGAAATCACTCACAACGATGGATACGCTAACA
ACTTGGAAATGAAATAAGCTTGGGCTGCAGCATGCGGCCGCTTCCCCAAATTGGAACAGTGAAATACTCA
ATCAATCACTCTGGCGGTTTTCTCCACAAAGAACACGAAATTGGAAAAGGGAAAAGATTGATTTGTTTGA
AGGCGTGAGGAAATCGAAAAAAAAATGTTTCAAAACAAATGAAATATTTTAATGAATAAACCCAGGAATG
CCACCTTTTGGTGCCCGCCTACAAAAAAGTCAACTGTTCTTAAACTCCTACATAGTTGCCCTCTCTAACG
AATGTTGCTTTTTTTAAATTTTCATTGAATTTGATTATCGTCTGTATGCGCCTACTCTATCAGTGGAAAA
CATGCCCATTTCCCACAAATTTACTCGTTTGGAGCTCAAAATGTTAAATGGGGCATCATGGAATTGGCAT
CTCACAGAAAGTGGCGGATGAGTTATATGTAATAATAATGGTGGCTGAAGTGGAAACCGCAAAAAAAGGA
TGTGTATTTGAGATTTTGTAACGGAATTTGAATCAGATACACAAAATGAGAGAAATTTATAGATTCTTTA
AAATCCACCTGAAGTCGGCAAATTTTTGAAAGGTCTGTTCGTTCAGTTTTTCATAAGTTTTATGAATTTT
GATTTACTACTGAAGTTCGAGAAAAGCCCTTTAACCATACCAATAAGAAATTATGTTAACTTTACAAGAA
TATTAACAAAAAATTATTAAAAAACTGTGTTCCCCTGGCATTATGATATTTCCACCGTCAGTTCTCTATT
AAAACTTCAACTCTACACAGTTTCAACTCTCAAATGAGCTGTCCATCTTTTGCCTTCAGGAAATTATGCT
AATCTGCTGATTTCGCGCACTTTCACCACACTATTTCCAAATAGAAGGAGGGGTGGTGCAACACACGAGA
CACTGCAAAAAGGTTCAGTGAAGATTTATCTACTTGTGAGATGAGAGCAGGAGGGGTGGGAGAAGTGTGA
TGATTGACGGGATGACAAGAACAGTGATGTGGTGTCGAAATGGAAGATGCGCTAATTTGTGGGGTTTTAT
GAAATTTGAATAATTACATTTATAACATCTACTAGTTAGGCGTCTGTGTAGGTATTGCCTGCCTGCCTAC
AAGGCATATGTACGAGGCAGGTTAAACCTCCTAGAAAGCTACGGTACTTTCAAACCACATAACATTTATA
CTGGTGTCTTTTCGCGTCTTCTTCTTGAACATGTAGACCCTCAAAAAGCTAAGTTTTACACTGTGTAGTT
TGCTTTGAAATCTACAAAATTGGAGGCACGCCTTCTGGACTTTGCCGACACGCATACTTTCTACCTACCA
ACTGCCTACTTCCACAGTCTAGCGTGAACTCCAATACCATTTTAAAAATTGTTTTATCTCAAATTTTCAA
TTTTTAAATCCAATTTCCCAGTTCTAAAAAAAAAATTTTTTTTTTAATTTAAAAACTCTCATCCTTTTTA
ATGCTCGTTCCCATTCGGCAAGACGTGTACCAAACACAAAACAAATTGACTGGTGATCCATCTCGAATTT
CTCGTTTCAAATTAGTCGTTGCTATATATATTGTCTTATGTGTGGAAAACGAATAAGAAAAATTAGAGAA
AGATGAGAGAGCAGGGGCAGAATGAAAATTTGCATGGAAATTGAAGAAGATCACTGCTTTTTCCGATGAA
TGATGACTAAATAGAATGAGTTGAGAGGAAAATAATCATAATTCTAATTTTAATTAGAAATATGATATGG
AAAGTAAGCAAAACCACAAGGCTTTTGCTCTGAACTTATTTCCGAAAAAAAAAAGTGAAACTGAAAGTTA
GAATTTTCAAAATAATATTGCGAGAGTCAACCTTCAGAAAAATTGGCGAGAAATCAAATTTGAATTCTCT
GAAAATTTAGTTAAAATACATATGTTATCCTTCTTTGTTTTTTGGCCTTAGCCTGCCTTCAAGGCGACCT
GAGCCTATGCGGGTGCCTAATACCGAAACACACATAATTTTTTTTTTTAATCTTTAAATACTGTAACGAG
TCGCGAGATCCAGCGAGACCCATAGAATATGTTGAGCGCTGCAAACAATCGTATAACTCTTGTTCAAATT
TTTCCACTCTGTATTTTTGCAAGCAGTTCAACAAATGGTCATCATTTTTATAACCCATATCTATATTCGA
ATCTGACATAACAAATAATACTAAGCACATCCTCCCACATCTCTTTTCATTCAAGTTGCGCAATTCCCCT
AATAACTATGGATGGAGGGGGGACCGAGCCCAAAGATTATTCAAAACGATAACGACTTTTTCATGCGGCC
AACGAAAAATAAAACTTTTCTCATATTCTCCTATTTCCCATTTCAAGAATTACATCCCCATGGGACGTTG
AAATCACATCATATTAGTATATGTTAATAGTTCTTTTCACTGGAATATCGCCACGCCCCCCTTCCGGTGG
CTCATTGGTTTCGAGAAGAAGGCGGAGCCGAAGTGGGTTCTTCTTTCTTTTTTTGTGGTAGAAGTCTAGC
AGGATTAAGCTACTATTCCATTAGAGGATCTTCTTCTTCCAAAAAGTGAAAATCCCGGGATTGGCCAAAG
GACCCAAAGGTATGTTTCGAATGATACTAACATAACATAGAACATTTTCAGGAGGACCCTTGGCTAGCGT
CGACGGATCCCC
[1566 nt withheld, positions 2743-4308]
TGACGGATCCCCGAGATCTTCAGCGCTCAGCATTCGTAGAATTGTAAGTTTAAACTTTCTCATACTAACT
AACGCGCTCTATTTAAATTTTCAGAATTCGCTGTCTCATCCTACTTTCACCTAGTTAACTGCTTGTCTTA
AAATCTATGCTTCTCTTTAGTATCTAAAATTTTCCTAGAAGCTTACAAGTATATAAATGGTCTCTTCTCA
ATAAAGGTTGTATATTTATTCATCTTATTGAATCTGCCATTTCCTCGTTTTTGCGAGTTTATATACCTTC
CAATTTTCTTTCTATTGTATTTTCAACTTCTAATTTTAATTCAGGGAAACTGCTTCAACGCATCGGTACC
CTATGGTCTCAAAGGGTGAAGAAGATAACATGGCAATTATTAAAGAGTTTATGCGTTTCAAGGTGCATAT
GGAGGGATCTGTCAATGGGCATGAGTTTGAAATTGAAGGTGAAGGAGAAGGCCGACCATATGAGGGAACA
CAAACCGCAAAACTAAAGGTAAGTTTAAACATATATATACTAACTAACCCTGATTATTTAAATTTTCAGG
TAACTAAAGGCGGACCATTACCATTCGCCTGGGACATCCTCTCTCCACAGTTCATGTATGGAAGTAAAGC
TTATGTTAAACATCCGGCAGATATACCAGATTATTTGAAACTTTCATTCCCGGAGGGTTTTAAGTGGGAA
CGCGTAATGAATTTTGAAGACGGAGGAGTTGTTACAGTGACGCAAGACTCAAGGTAAGTTTAAACAGTTC
GGTACTAACTAACCATACATATTTAAATTTTCAGCCTCCAAGATGGAGAATTTATTTATAAAGTCAAACT
TCGAGGAACGAATTTCCCCTCGGATGGATCTGTTATGCAGAAGAAGACTATGGGATGGGAAGCTTCAAGT
GAAAGAATGTACCCTGAAGACGGTGCTCTTAAGGGAGAGATTAAACAACGTCTTAAATTGAAAGATGGAG
GACATTACGATGCTGAGGTAAGTTTAAACATGATTTTACTAACTAACTAATCTGATTTAAATTTTCAGGT
GAAGACAACTTACAAAGCCAAAAAACCAGTTCAGCTGCCAGGAGCGTACAATGTTAATATTAAACTGGAT
ATCACCTCCCACAACGAGGATTACACTATCGTTGAGCAATATGAAAGAGCTGAAGGGCGGCACTCGACAG
GTGGCATGGATGAATTGTATAAGTAGGAGCTCCCGAGATCTTCAGCGCTCAGCATTCGTAGAATTGTAAG
TTTAAACTTTCTCATACTAACTAACGCGCTCTATTTAAATTTTCAGAATTCCAACTGAGCGCCGGTCGCT
ACCATTACCAACTTGTCTGGTGTCAAAAATAATAGGGGCCGCTGTCATCAGAGTAAGTTTAAACTGAGTT
CTACTAACTAACGAGTAATATTTAAATTTTCAGCATCTCGCGCCCGTGCCTCTGACTTCTAAGTCCAATT
ACTCTTCAACATCCCTACATGCTCTTTCTCCCTGTGCTCCCACCCCCTATTTTTGTTATTATCAAAAAAC
TTCTCTTAATTTCTTTGTTTTTTAGCTTCTTTTAAGTCACCTCTAACAATGAAATTGTGTAGATTCAAAA
ATAGAATTAATTCGTAATAAAAAGTCGAAAAAAATTGTGCTCCCTCCCCCCATTAATAATAATTCTATCC
CAAAATCTACACAATGTTCTGTGTACACTTCTTATGTTTTTTACTTCTGATAAATTTTTTTGAAACATCA
TAGAAAAAACCGCACACAAAATACCTTATCATATGTTACGTTTCAGTTTATGACCGCAATTTTTATTTCT
TCGCACGTCTGGGCCTCTCATGACGTCAAATCATGCTCATCGTGAAAAAGTTTTGGAGTATTTTTGGAAT
TTTTCAATCAAGTGAAAGTTTATGAAATTAATTTTCCTGCTTTTGCTTTTTGGGGTTTCCCCTATTGTTT
GTCAAGATTTCGAGGACGGCGTTTTTCTTGCTAAAATCACAAGTATTGATGAGCACGATGCAAGAAAGAT
CGGAAGAAGGTTTGGGTTTGAGGCTCAGTGGAAGGTGAGTAGAAGTTGATAATTTGAAAGTGGAGTAGTG
TCTATGGGGTTTTTGCCTTAAATGACAGAATACATTCCCAATATACCAAACATAACTGTTTCCTACTAGT
CGGCCGTACGGGCCCTTTCGTCTCGCGCGTTTCGGTGATGACGGTGAAAACCTCTGACACATGCAGCTCC
CGGAGACGGTCACAGCTTGTCTGTAAGCGGATGCCGGGAGCAGACAAGCCCGTCAGGGCGCGTCAGCGGG
TGTTGGCGGGTGTCGGGGCTGGCTTAACTATGCGGCATCAGAGCAGATTGTACTGAGAGTGCACCATATG
CGGTGTGAAATACCGCACAGATGCGTAAGGAGAAAATACCGCATCAGGCGGCCTTAAGGGCCTCGTGATA
CGCCTATTTTTATAGGTTAATGTCATGATAATAATGGTTTCTTAGACGTCAGGTGGCACTTTTCGGGGAA
ATGTGCGCGGAACCCCTATTTGTTTATTTTTCTAAATACATTCAAATATGTATCCGCTCATGAGACAATA
ACCCTGATAAATGCTTCAATAATATTGAAAAAGGAAGAGTATGAGTATTCAACATTTCCGTGTCGCCCTT
ATTCCCTTTTTTGCGGCATTTTGCCTTCCTGTTTTTGCTCACCCAGAAACGCTGGTGAAAGTAAAAGATG
CTGAAGATCAGTTGGGTGCACGAGTGGGTTACATCGAACTGGATCTCAACAGCGGTAAGATCCTTGAGAG
TTTTCGCCCCGAAGAACGTTTTCCAATGATGAGCACTTTTAAAGTTCTGCTATGTGGCGCGGTATTATCC
CGTATTGACGCCGGGCAAGAGCAACTCGGTCGCCGCATACACTATTCTCAGAATGACTTGGTTGAGTACT
CACCAGTCACAGAAAAGCATCTTACGGATGGCATGACAGTAAGAGAATTATGCAGTGCTGCCATAACCAT
GAGTGATAACACTGCGGCCAACTTACTTCTGACAACGATCGGAGGACCGAAGGAGCTAACCGCTTTTTTG
CACAACATGGGGGATCATGTAACTCGCCTTGATCGTTGGGAACCGGAGCTGAATGAAGCCATACCAAACG
ACGAGCGTGACACCACGATGCCTGTAGCAATGGCAACAACGTTGCGCAAACTATTAACTGGCGAACTACT
TACTCTAGCTTCCCGGCAACAATTAATAGACTGGATGGAGGCGGATAAAGTTGCAGGACCACTTCTGCGC
TCGGCCCTTCCGGCTGGCTGGTTTATTGCTGATAAATCTGGAGCCGGTGAGCGTGGGTCTCGCGGTATCA
TTGCAGCACTGGGGCCAGATGGTAAGCCCTCCCGTATCGTAGTTATCTACACGACGGGGAGTCAGGCAAC
TATGGATGAACGAAATAGACAGATCGCTGAGATAGGTGCCTCACTGATTAAGCATTGGTAACTGTCAGAC
CAAGTTTACTCATATATACTTTAGATTGATTTAAAACTTCATTTTTAATTTAAAAGGATCTAGGTGAAGA
TCCTTTTTGATAATCTCATGACCAAAATCCCTTAACGTGAGTTTTCGTTCCACTGAGCGTCAGACCCCGT
AGAAAAGATCAAAGGATCTTCTTGAGATCCTTTTTTTCTGCGCGTAATCTGCTGCTTGCAAACAAAAAAA
CCACCGCTACCAGCGGTGGTTTGTTTGCCGGATCAAGAGCTACCAACTCTTTTTCCGAAGGTAACTGGCT
TCAGCAGAGCGCAGATACCAAATACTGTTCTTCTAGTGTAGCCGTAGTTAGGCCACCACTTCAAGAACTC
TGTAGCACCGCCTACATACCTCGCTCTGCTAATCCTGTTACCAGTGGCTGCTGCCAGTGGCGATAAGTCG
TGTCTTACCGGGTTGGACTCAAGACGATAGTTACCGGATAAGGCGCAGCGGTCGGGCTGAACGGGGGGTT
CGTGCACACAGCCCAGCTTGGAGCGAACGACCTACACCGAACTGAGATACCTACAGCGTGAGCTATGAGA
AAGCGCCACGCTTCCCGAAGGGAGAAAGGCGGACAGGTATCCGGTAAGCGGCAGGGTCGGAACAGGAGAG
CGCACGAGGGAGCTTCCAGGGGGAAACGCCTGGTATCTTTATAGTCCTGTCGGGTTTCGCCACCTCTGAC
TTGAGCGTCGATTTTTGTGATGCTCGTCAGGGGGGCGGAGCCTATGGAAAAACGCCAGCAACGCGGCCTT
TTTACGGTTCCTGGCCTTTTGCTGGCCTTTTGCTCACATGTTCTTTCCTGCGTTATCCCCTGATTCTGTG
GATAACCGTATTACCGCCTTTGAGTGAGCTGATACCGCTCGCCGCAGCCGAACGACCGAGCGCAGCGAGT
CAGTGAGCGAGGAAGCGGAAGAGCGCCCAATACGCAAACCGCCTCTCCCCGCGCGTTGGCCGATTCATTA
ATGCAGCTGGCACGACAGGTTTCCCGACTGGAAAGCGGGCAGTGAGCGCAACGCAATTAATGTGAGTTAG
CTCACTCATTAGGCACCCCAGGCTTTACACTTTATGCTTCCGGCTCGTATGTTGTGTGGAATTGTGAGCG
GATAACAATTTCACACAGGAAACAGCTATGACCATGATTACGCCAAGCTGTAAGTTTAAACATGATCTTA
CTAACT
